>Addgene plasmid #122549 | pJR2953 | addgene full sequence | sequence record 238078 | Addgene NGS Result
TTCCTTCCAAGTTATTGACAAGTATTAACTGCACTTCTCATAAAAATTTTTCAAATAGATCTATTTAGTC
TGGAATAGGAATACTTTTGGCAATTTTCTTGAGAATCATAGAAGACGAATTTCTGAACTGCTCTTTGTGA
AGCCACGCCCATATATTGGCATTTTTGTATCCAATTTTTTGTAGAGTACCTGAATCATTGTCACTACATC
TGCTAAACAATATATGGAAGTTCTATGAGAGGTGAAAGGTAAATCATATAACAACTGTAATAACATAGAA
ATGATTGTAGTATATTTCCAATTAGGCTGAGTTGATCTTATTGAAGAGTTTGAATCATAGCAATTTTTTC
CTCTTTTAGTATTTTTCAAAACAAATTTTCACAATGTTAGATGTAGTATTTAGCATTAAGGCATCTGTAA
TCTCCCAGAAATGTTTTGGGAATAAAACCCTTTGACTCTTTGGTCCTTTTTTGCTCCAAATAATATCTGA
TTTTAACCCGTTCTGATCTACTTTTTACCTTTCGATCGTCACATCCGCGTACACGTTTCTCTTGCTCTCA
ATTGCTTATCTTTATGGCCTTTTCCCCCACTTTTTGTCGACTATCATGCGGACGTGGCTTCCTTGCTCCC
TCCCGGTTTTTTTGAAAACACTTGTGAATTTATTTTTTGTGGTCAAAATTACGAAACATTTGAATTCTCA
ATCTATTTATAGACCGGGTGTGGTATGTTATGCCATGTTTTTGTCATTGCCAAATGAACATCGATATTTT
AATTTTCTGAACTTACCGTACCCCCTGCGTTACTATTTTATTTTTAATTTGTATAATTTCATTGCTATAA
TTTGTTGTCCTTGAAACATTGAAGATATCGAAGAAATAATGACAAAAATCAGATAGAACAATTTTTCCTA
CTCATCAACTCACATTTTTCTATTTTCTCTTGTGCGAAAAAAATAGTATATTGGGAATATTTATAGTATT
GCAACTTTTCTCTTAGTTCGCAGAGTTGCAATACTACTAGATCCCTAATAGAGGAAATATGGTGACCAGC
TTTTTGCAATTGGAAAGTTGGGAAAAAAGTATATATATTAATAGACTTACATTCTTGTAGTTCGTAGAAT
TTTTCAGGAAATCTGACACGCAAGACTTTTTCAAAAAGTTTTTTTTTTTAATTTGGCAATCTGCCAAAAC
GTTTACTGAACATTTTGAAAACATCTACCAGTACCTTTAACACAACGAAAAATTGTTCTAAGCAATATTA
ACTGTGATAATTGATGTTAAGACCTGAAATTTAATCACAAATTTCACCTGGAAATGACAGTAATCGGCTT
CTAAATACTGTCGACACAAGTGCCATACCTAAGATTCCAATCCTATTACCATGTTTCCCAATTTCATTCT
CTTTCGTATCTCTATTTCTCTTCTTTATTATCAATTACTTTTTATCAGTTCTTCGTTTGCTTTAACATCA
AGAGCACATAGCGCTCTCTCGTCTCTCTCTCATGCTCTTTTTGAACTTTTACAAAAAACTATTTCCGGTT
GTTTTGATTCTTGGAATTTGAAATAATTTTCAGTGATTAAATCTAGAGGATCCCCGGGATTGGCCAAAGG
ACCCAAAGGTATGTTTCGAATGATACTAACATAACATAGAACATTTTCAGGAGGACCCTTGGCTAGCCTC
GAGAGGCCTGGTACCATGGGCGGAAAAATGGCCTCCATGACCGGAGGACAACAAATGGGACGTGAGCTGT
ACGACGACGACGACAAGGACCCAATGGTCTCCAAGGGAGAGGACCTCATCAAGGAGAACATGCCAATGAA
GCTCTACATGGAGGGAACCGTCAACAACCACCACTTCAAGTGCACCACCGAGGGAGAGGGAAAGCCATAC
GAGGGAACCCAAACCCAACGTATCAAGGTAAGCTTGAACATATACATACTAACTAACCCTGATTATTTAA
ATTTTCAGGTCGTCGAGGGAGGACCACTCCCATTCGCCTTCGACATCCTCGCCACCTGCTTCATGTACGG
ATCCAAGACCTTCATCAAGCACCCAAAGGTAAGTTTAAACAGTTCGGTACTAACTAACCATACATATTTA
AATTTTCAGGGAATCCCAGACTTCTTCAAGCAATCCTTCCCAGAGGGATTCACCTGGGAGCGTGTCACCA
CCTACGAGGACGGAGGAGTCCTCACCGTCACCCAAGACACCTCCCTCCAAGACGGATGCCTCATCTACAA
CGTCAAGCTCCGTGGAGTCAACTTCCCATCCAACGGACCAGTCATGCAAAAGAAGACCCTCGGATGGGAG
GCCACCACCGAGACCCTCTACCCAGCCGACGGAGGACTCGAGGGACGTTGCGACATGGCCCTCAAGCTCG
ACGGAGGAGGACACCTCCACTGCAACCTCAAGGTAAGTTTAAACATGATTTTACTAACTAACTAATCTGA
TTTAAATTTTCAGACCACCTACCGTTCCAAGAAGCCAGCCGGAAACCTCAAGATGCCAGGAGTCTACTTC
GTCGACCGTCGTCTCGAGCGTATCAAGGAGGCCGACAACGAGACCTACGTCGAGCAACACGAGGTCGCCG
AGGCCCGTTACTGCGACCTCCCATCCAAGCTCGGACACAAGCTCAACGGAATGGACGACCTCTACAAGCT
TAACGGTCCTAGGAGATCTGAATTCGGCGCCTAAGAGCTCCGCATCGGCCGCTGTCATCAGATCGCCATC
TCGCGCCCGTGCCTCTGACTTCTAAGTCCAATTACTCTTCAACATCCCTACATGCTCTTTCTCCCTGTGC
TCCCACCCCCTATTTTTGTTATTATCAAAAAACTTCTCTTAATTTCTTTGTTTTTTAGCTTCTTTTAAGT
CACCTCTAACAATGAAATTGTGTAGATTCAAAAATAGAATTAATTCGTAATAAAAAGTCGAAAAAAATTG
TGCTCCCTCCCCCCATTAATAATAATTCTATCCCAAAATCTACACAATGTTCTGTGTACACTTCTTATGT
TTTTTACTTCTGATAAATTTTTTTGAAACATCATAGAAAAAACCGCACACAAAATACCTTATCATATGTT
ACGTTTCAGTTTATGACCGCAATTTTTATTTCTTCGCACGTCTGGGCCTCTCATGACGTCAAATCATGCT
CATCGTGAAAAAGTTTTGGAGTATTTTTGGAATTTTTCAATCAAGTGAAAGTTTATGAAATTAATTTTCC
TGCTTTTGCTTTTTGGGGTTTCCCCTATTGTTTGTCAAGATTTCGAGGACGGCGTTTTTCTTGCTAAAAT
CACAAGTATTGATGAGCACGATGCAAGAAAGATCGGAAGAAGGTTTGGGTTTGAGGCTCAGTGGAAGGTG
AGTAGAAGTTGATAATTTGAAAGTGGAGTAGTGTCTATGGGGTTTTTGCCTTAAATGACAGAATACATTC
CCAATATACCAAACATAACTGTTTCTACTAGTCGGCCGTACGGGCCCTTTCGTCTCGCGCGTTTCGGTGA
TGACGGTGAAAACCTCTGACACATGCAGCTCCCGGAGACGGTCACAGCTTGTCTGTAAGCGGATGCCGGG
AGCAGACAAGCCCGTCAGGGCGCGTCAGCGGGTGTTGGCGGGTGTCGGGGCTGGCTTAACTATGCGGCAT
CAGAGCAGATTGTACTGAGAGTGCACCATATGCGGTGTGAAATACCGCACAGATGCGTAAGGAGAAAATA
CCGCATCAGGCGGCCTTAAGGGCCTCGTGATACGCCTATTTTTATAGGTTAATGTCATGATAATAATGGT
TTCTTAGACGTCAGGTGGCACTTTTCGGGGAAATGTGCGCGGAACCCCTATTTGTTTATTTTTCTAAATA
CATTCAAATATGTATCCGCTCATGAGACAATAACCCTGATAAATGCTTCAATAATATTGAAAAAGGAAGA
GTATGAGTATTCAACATTTCCGTGTCGCCCTTATTCCCTTTTTTGCGGCATTTTGCCTTCCTGTTTTTGC
TCACCCAGAAACGCTGGTGAAAGTAAAAGATGCTGAAGATCAGTTGGGTGCACGAGTGGGTTACATCGAA
CTGGATCTCAACAGCGGTAAGATCCTTGAGAGTTTTCGCCCCGAAGAACGTTTTCCAATGATGAGCACTT
TTAAAGTTCTGCTATGTGGCGCGGTATTATCCCGTATTGACGCCGGGCAAGAGCAACTCGGTCGCCGCAT
ACACTATTCTCAGAATGACTTGGTTGAGTACTCACCAGTCACAGAAAAGCATCTTACGGATGGCATGACA
GTAAGAGAATTATGCAGTGCTGCCATAACCATGAGTGATAACACTGCGGCCAACTTACTTCTGACAACGA
TCGGAGGACCGAAGGAGCTAACCGCTTTTTTGCACAACATGGGGGATCATGTAACTCGCCTTGATCGTTG
GGAACCGGAGCTGAATGAAGCCATACCAAACGACGAGCGTGACACCACGATGCCTGTAGCAATGGCAACA
ACGTTGCGCAAACTATTAACTGGCGAACTACTTACTCTAGCTTCCCGGCAACAATTAATAGACTGGATGG
AGGCGGATAAAGTTGCAGGACCACTTCTGCGCTCGGCCCTTCCGGCTGGCTGGTTTATTGCTGATAAATC
TGGAGCCGGTGAGCGTGGGTCTCGCGGTATCATTGCAGCACTGGGGCCAGATGGTAAGCCCTCCCGTATC
GTAGTTATCTACACGACGGGGAGTCAGGCAACTATGGATGAACGAAATAGACAGATCGCTGAGATAGGTG
CCTCACTGATTAAGCATTGGTAACTGTCAGACCAAGTTTACTCATATATACTTTAGATTGATTTAAAACT
TCATTTTTAATTTAAAAGGATCTAGGTGAAGATCCTTTTTGATAATCTCATGACCAAAATCCCTTAACGT
GAGTTTTCGTTCCACTGAGCGTCAGACCCCGTAGAAAAGATCAAAGGATCTTCTTGAGATCCTTTTTTTC
TGCGCGTAATCTGCTGCTTGCAAACAAAAAAACCACCGCTACCAGCGGTGGTTTGTTTGCCGGATCAAGA
GCTACCAACTCTTTTTCCGAAGGTAACTGGCTTCAGCAGAGCGCAGATACCAAATACTGTTCTTCTAGTG
TAGCCGTAGTTAGGCCACCACTTCAAGAACTCTGTAGCACCGCCTACATACCTCGCTCTGCTAATCCTGT
TACCAGTGGCTGCTGCCAGTGGCGATAAGTCGTGTCTTACCGGGTTGGACTCAAGACGATAGTTACCGGA
TAAGGCGCAGCGGTCGGGCTGAACGGGGGGTTCGTGCACACAGCCCAGCTTGGAGCGAACGACCTACACC
GAACTGAGATACCTACAGCGTGAGCTATGAGAAAGCGCCACGCTTCCCGAAGGGAGAAAGGCGGACAGGT
ATCCGGTAAGCGGCAGGGTCGGAACAGGAGAGCGCACGAGGGAGCTTCCAGGGGGAAACGCCTGGTATCT
TTATAGTCCTGTCGGGTTTCGCCACCTCTGACTTGAGCGTCGATTTTTGTGATGCTCGTCAGGGGGGCGG
AGCCTATGGAAAAACGCCAGCAACGCGGCCTTTTTACGGTTCCTGGCCTTTTGCTGGCCTTTTGCTCACA
TGTTCTTTCCTGCGTTATCCCCTGATTCTGTGGATAACCGTATTACCGCCTTTGAGTGAGCTGATACCGC
TCGCCGCAGCCGAACGACCGAGCGCAGCGAGTCAGTGAGCGAGGAAGCGGAAGAGCGCCCAATACGCAAA
CCGCCTCTCCCCGCGCGTTGGCCGATTCATTAATGCAGCTGGCACGACAGGTTTCCCGACTGGAAAGCGG
GCAGTGAGCGCAACGCAATTAATGTGAGTTAGCTCACTCATTAGGCACCCCAGGCTTTACACTTTATGCT
TCCGGCTCGTATGTTGTGTGGAATTGTGAGCGGATAACAATTTCACACAGGAAACAGCTATGACCATGAT
TACGCCAAGC
Features (pLannotate 1.2.2; 12 found; start..end, strand, type, name):
   1582..1598    -  misc_feature   MCS (fragment): pUC18/19 multiple cloning site
   1774..2658    +  CDS            mCardinal: mCardinal is a basic (constitutively fluorescent) far red fluorescent protein published in 2014, derived from Entacmaea quadricolor. It is reported to be a rapidly-maturing monomer with moderate acid sensitivity.
   3205..3357    +  CDS            aex-5 (fragment): AEX5_CAEEL - Also known as kpc-3 From Caenorhabditis elegans.
   3484..3519    +  CDS            rop (fragment): Rop protein, which maintains plasmids at low copy number; rop
   3621..3720    +  misc_feature   bom (fragment): basis of mobility region from pBR322
   3818..3922    +  promoter       AmpR promoter: bla
   3923..4783    +  CDS            AmpR: β-lactamase; bla; confers resistance to ampicillin, carbenicillin, and related antibiotics
   4954..5542    +  rep_origin     ori: high-copy-number ColE1/pMB1/pBR322/pUC origin of replication
   5725..5817    +  CDS            lacI (fragment): lac repressor; lacI; The lac repressor binds to the lac operator to inhibit transcription in E. coli. This inhibition can be relieved by adding lactose or isopropyl-β-D-thiogalactopyranoside (IPTG).
   5830..5851    +  protein_bind   CAP binding site: CAP binding activates transcription in the presence of cAMP. E. coli catabolite activator protein
   5866..5896    +  promoter       lac promoter: promoter for the E. coli lac operon
   5904..5920    +  protein_bind   lac operator: The lac repressor binds to the lac operator to inhibit transcription in E. coli. This inhibition can be relieved by adding lactose or isopropyl-β-D-thiogalactopyranoside (IPTG). lac repressor encoded by lacI
