[The description below was written by a language model from this plasmid's Addgene catalogue record and pLannotate feature annotations shown in this document.]
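Description:
pJR2953 is a C. elegans transgene plasmid built on the pPD49.26 backbone, a member of the Fire lab worm expression vector family. The catalogue lists its vector type as bacterial expression, but the stated purpose is expression in the nematode, with E. coli serving only as the propagation host. The sequenced plasmid is about 6 kb. It carries a high-copy ColE1/pUC-type origin of replication and a β-lactamase (AmpR) gene with its own promoter for ampicillin selection. Other bacterial annotations are pUC/pBR322-derived backbone remnants that play no role in the worm payload: the lac promoter, operator and CAP site, together with fragments of lacI, rop, the bom region and the pUC multiple cloning site.

The payload is CemCardinal2, a synthetic, C. elegans codon-optimised fluorescent protein. The feature annotation matches it to mCardinal, a monomeric far-red protein derived from Entacmaea quadricolor. Expression is driven by the nhx-2 promoter, which the record describes as intestine-specific. This promoter is not annotated in the feature table; the unannotated stretch upstream of the reporter coding sequence may contain it, though the table does not confirm this. A short fragment matching C. elegans aex-5 is annotated downstream of the reporter. It probably reflects worm genomic sequence carried in the backbone's 3′ region, but the record does not say what it does.

The plasmid expresses the untagged fluorophore in intestinal cells. It comes from work on multi-fluorophore subcellular imaging in C. elegans, where it could plausibly serve as a far-red marker or as a reference alongside other codon-optimised fluorescent proteins.
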