Addgene plasmid #122549: pJR2953
Purpose: Expression of a C. elegan codon optimized florescent protein (CemCardinal2) under the intestinal specific promoter nhx-2
Depositing lab: Gary Silverman. Depositing organization: Washington University in Saint Louis. Publication: CemOrange2 fusions facilitate multifluorophore subcellular imaging in C. elegans. Thomas BJ, Wight IE, Chou WYY, Moreno M, Dawson Z, Homayouni A, Huang H, Kim H, Jia H, Buland JR, Wambach JA, Cole FS, Pak SC, Silverman GA, Luke CJ. PLoS One. 2019 Mar 26;14(3):e0214257. doi: 10.1371/journal.pone.0214257. eCollection 2019. PubMed 30913273.
Backbone
  Vector backbone: pPD49.26
  Vector type: Bacterial Expression
Growth in bacteria
  Bacterial resistance: Ampicillin, 100 μg/mL
  Growth temperature: 37°C
  Growth strain: DH5alpha
  Copy number: High Copy
Gene/Insert
  Gene/Insert name: Pnhx-2_CemCardinal2
  Species: Synthetic
  Promoter: Pnhx-2
  Cloning method: Restriction Enzyme; 5′ cloning site Unknown (unknown if destroyed)
Terms and licenses: Academic/Nonprofit Terms; Industry Terms: Not Available to Industry
How to cite: pJR2953 was a gift from Gary Silverman (Addgene plasmid # 122549 ; http://n2t.net/addgene:122549 ; RRID:Addgene_122549)
